>Addgene plasmid #170118 | Circular 200,100 (RAB7A) | addgene full sequence | sequence record 337168 | Addgene NGS Result
GTTGCGCTCACTGCCCGCTTTCCAGTCGGGAAACCTGTCGTGCCAGCTGCATTAATGAATCGGCCAACGC
GCGGGGAGAGGCGGTTTGCGTATTGGGCGCTCTTCCGCTTCCTCGCTCACTGACTCGCTGCGCTCGGTCG
TTCGGCTGCGGCGAGCGGTATCAGCTCACTCAAAGGCGGTAATACGGTTATCCACAGAATCAGGGGATAA
CGCAGGAAAGAACATGTGAGCAAAAGGCCAGCAAAAGGCCAGGAACCGTAAAAAGGCCGCGTTGCTGGCG
TTTTTCCATAGGCTCCGCCCCCCTGACGAGCATCACAAAAATCGACGCTCAAGTCAGAGGTGGCGAAACC
CGACAGGACTATAAAGATACCAGGCGTTTCCCCCTGGAAGCTCCCTCGTGCGCTCTCCTGTTCCGACCCT
GCCGCTTACCGGATACCTGTCCGCCTTTCTCCCTTCGGGAAGCGTGGCGCTTTCTCATAGCTCACGCTGT
AGGTATCTCAGTTCGGTGTAGGTCGTTCGCTCCAAGCTGGGCTGTGTGCACGAACCCCCCGTTCAGCCCG
ACCGCTGCGCCTTATCCGGTAACTATCGTCTTGAGTCCAACCCGGTAAGACACGACTTATCGCCACTGGC
AGCAGCCACTGGTAACAGGATTAGCAGAGCGAGGTATGTAGGCGGTGCTACAGAGTTCTTGAAGTGGTGG
CCTAACTACGGCTACACTAGAAGAACAGTATTTGGTATCTGCGCTCTGCTGAAGCCAGTTACCTTCGGAA
AAAGAGTTGGTAGCTCTTGATCCGGCAAACAAACCACCGCTGGTAGCGGTGGTTTTTTTGTTTGCAAGCA
GCAGATTACGCGCAGAAAAAAAGGATCTCAAGAAGATCCTTTGATCTTTTCTACGGGGTCTGACGCTCAG
TGGAACGAAAACTCACGTTAAGGGATTTTGGTCATGAGATTATCAAAAAGGATCTTCACCTAGATCCTTT
TAAATTAAAAATGAAGTTTTAAATCAATCTAAAGTATATATGAGTAAACTTGGTCTGACAGTTAGAAAAA
CTCATCGAGCATCAAATGAAACTGCAATTTATTCATATCAGGATTATCAATACCATATTTTTGAAAAAGC
CGTTTCTGTAATGAAGGAGAAAACTCACCGAGGCAGTTCCATAGGATGGCAAGATCCTGGTATCGGTCTG
CGATTCCGACTCGTCCAACATCAATACAACCTATTAATTTCCCCTCGTCAAAAATAAGGTTATCAAGTGA
GAAATCACCATGAGTGACGACTGAATCCGGTGAGAATGGCAAAAGTTTATGCATTTCTTTCCAGACTTGT
TCAACAGGCCAGCCATTACGCTCGTCATCAAAATCACTCGCATCAACCAAACCGTTATTCATTCGTGATT
GCGCCTGAGCGAGACGAAATACGCGATCGCTGTTAAAAGGACAATTACAAACAGGAATCGAATGCAACCG
GCGCAGGAACACTGCCAGCGCATCAACAATATTTTCACCTGAATCAGGATATTCTTCTAATACCTGGAAT
GCTGTTTTCCCAGGGATCGCAGTGGTGAGTAACCATGCATCATCAGGAGTACGGATAAAATGCTTGATGG
TCGGAAGAGGCATAAATTCCGTCAGCCAGTTTAGTCTGACCATCTCATCTGTAACATCATTGGCAACGCT
ACCTTTGCCATGTTTCAGAAACAACTCTGGCGCATCGGGCTTCCCATACAATCGATAGATTGTCGCACCT
GATTGCCCGACATTATCGCGAGCCCATTTATACCCATATAAATCAGCATCCATGTTGGAATTTAATCGCG
GCCTAGAGCAAGACGTTTCCCGTTGAATATGGCTCATACTCTTCCTTTTTCAATATTATTGAAGCATTTA
TCAGGGTTATTGTCTCATGAGCGGATACATATTTGAATGTATTTAGAAAAATAAACAAATAGGGGTTCCG
CGCACATTTCCCCGAAAAGTGCCACCTGACGTCTAAGAAACCATTATTATCATGACATTAACCTATAAAA
ATAGGCGTATCACGAGGCCCTTTCGTCTCGCGCGTTTCGGTGATGACGGTGAAAACCTCTGACACATGCA
GCTCCCGGAGACGGTCACAGCTTGTCTGTAAGCGGATGCCGGGAGCAGACAAGCCCGTCAGGGCGCGTCA
GCGGGTGTTGGCGGGTGTCGGGGCTGGCTTAACTATGCGGCATCAGAGCAGATTGTACTGAGAGTGCACC
ATATGCGGTGTGAAATACCGCACAGATGCGTAAGGAGAAAATACCGCATCAGGCGCCATTCGCCATTCAG
GCTGCGCAACTGTTGGGAAGGGCGATCGGTGCGGGCCTCTTCGCTATTACGCCAGCTGGCGAAAGGGGGA
TGTGCTGCAAGGCGATTAAGTTGGGTAACGCCAGGGTTTTCCCAGTCACGACGTTGTAAAACGACGGCCA
GTGAATTGACGCGCCATTGGGATGTTGTAAAACGACGGCCAGTGAACCTGCAGGCAGCTGCGCGCTCGCT
CGCTCACTGAGGCCGCCCGGGCAAAGCCCGGGCGTCGGGCGACCTTTGGTCGCCCGGCCTCAGTGAGCGA
GCGAGCGCGCAGAGAGGGAGTGGCCAACTCCATCACTAGGGGTTCCTGCGGCCGCACGCGTGGAGGAGGG
CCTATTTCCCATGATTCCTTCATATTTGCATATACGATACAAGGCTGTTAGAGAGATAATTAGAATTAAT
TTGACTGTAAACACAAAGATATTAGTACAAAATACGTGACGTAGAAAGTAATAATTTCTTGGGTAGTTTG
CAGTTTTAAAATTATGTTTTAAAATGGACTATCATATGCTTACCGTAACTTGAAAGTATTTCGATTTCTT
GGCTTTATATACCTTGTGGAAAGGACGAAACACCGCCATCAGTCGCCGGTCCCAAGCCCGGATAAAATGG
GAGGGGGCGGGAAACCGCCTAACCATGCCGACTGATGGCAGAAAAAAAAAAGACAGTTGTCCCCCTGGAG
AGATGAAAAGCTTGTTGGCTCTTAAGTCTTTGATAAAAGGCGTACATAATTCTTGTGTCTACTGTACAGA
ATACTGCCGCCAGCTGGATTTCCCAATTCTGAGTAACACTCTGCAATCCAAACAGGGTTCAACCCTCCAC
CTTACAGGCCTGCATTACAGGACTTAAACACATAATCCAAAAAAAAAAAACTGCCATCAGTCGGCGTGGA
CTGTAGAACACTGCCAATGCCGGTCCCAAGCCCGGATAAAAGTGGAGGGTACAGTCCACGCTTTTTTGCG
TACTGAGTCGCCCAGTCTCAGATAGATCCGACGCCGCCATCTCTAGGCCCGCGCCGGCCCCCTCGCACAG
ACTTGTGGGAGAAGCTCGGCTACTCCCCTGCCCCGGTTAATTTGCATATAATATTTCCTAGTAACTATAG
AGGCTTAATGTGCGATAAAAGACAGATAATCTGTTCTTTTTAATACTAGCTACATTTTACATGATAGGCT
TGGATTTCTATAAGAGATACAAATACTAAATTATTATTTTAAAAAACAGCACAAAAGGAAACTCACCCTA
ACTGTAAAGTAATTGTGTGTTTTGAGACTATAAATATCCCTTGGAGAAAAGCCTTGTTTGAATTCCTAGA
CCCAGCTTTCTTGTACAAAGTTGGCATTAATACGCGTTGACATTGATTATTGACTAGTTATTAATAGTAA
TCAATTACGGGGTCATTAGTTCATAGCCCATATATGGAGTTCCGCGTTACATAACTTACGGTAAATGGCC
CGCCTGGCTGACCGCCCAACGACCCCCGCCCATTGACGTCAATAATGACGTATGTTCCCATAGTAACGCC
AATAGGGACTTTCCATTGACGTCAATGGGTGGAGTATTTACGGTAAACTGCCCACTTGGCAGTACATCAA
GTGTATCATATGCCAAGTACGCCCCCTATTGACGTCAATGACGGTAAATGGCCCGCCTGGCATTATGCCC
AGTACATGACCTTATGGGACTTTCCTACTTGGCAGTACATCTACGTATTAGTCATCGCTATTACCATGGT
GATGCGGTTTTGGCAGTACATCAATGGGCGTGGATAGCGGTTTGACTCACGGGGATTTCCAAGTCTCCAC
CCCATTGACGTCAATGGGAGTTTGTTTTGGCACCAAAATCAACGGGACTTTCCAAAATGTCGTAACAACT
CCGCCCCATTGACGCAAATGGGCGGTAGGCGTGTACGGTGGGAGGTCTATATAAGCAGAGCTCGTTTAGT
GAACCGTCAGATCGCCTGGAGACGCCATCCACGCTGTTTTGACCTCCATAGAAGACACCGGGACCGATCC
AGCCTCCGGACTCTAGAGGATCGAACCCTTAAGGCCACCATGGTGAGCAAGGGCGAGGAGCTGTTCACCG
GGGTGGTGCCCATCCTGGTCGAGCTGGACGGCGACGTAAACGGCCACAAGTTCAGCGTGTCCGGCGAGGG
CGAGGGCGATGCCACCTACGGCAAGCTGACCCTGAAGTTCATCTGCACCACCGGCAAGCTGCCCGTGCCC
TGGCCCACCCTCGTGACCACCCTGACCTACGGCGTGCAGTGCTTCAGCCGCTACCCCGACCACATGAAGC
AGCACGACTTCTTCAAGTCCGCCATGCCCGAAGGCTACGTCCAGGAGCGCACCATCTTCTTCAAGGACGA
CGGCAACTACAAGACCCGCGCCGAGGTGAAGTTCGAGGGCGACACCCTGGTGAACCGCATCGAGCTGAAG
GGCATCGACTTCAAGGAGGACGGCAACATCCTGGGGCACAAGCTGGAGTACAACTACAACAGCCACAACG
TCTATATCATGGCCGACAAGCAGAAGAACGGCATCAAGGTGAACTTCAAGATCCGCCACAACATCGAGGA
CGGCAGCGTGCAGCTCGCCGACCACTACCAGCAGAACACCCCCATCGGCGACGGCCCCGTGCTGCTGCCC
GACAACCACTACCTGAGCACCCAGTCCGCCCTGAGCAAAGACCCCAACGAGAAGCGCGATCACATGGTCC
TGCTGGAGTTCGTGACCGCCGCCGGGATCACTCTCGGCATGGACGAGCTGTACAAGTACTCAGATCTCGA
GCTCAAGTAGCTTAAGGGTTCGATCCCTACTGGTTAGTAATGAGTTTAAACGGGGGAGGCTAACTGAAAC
ACGGAAGGAGACAATACCGGAAGGAACCCGCGCTATGACGGCAATAAAAAGACAGAATAAAACGCACGGG
TGTTGGGTCGTTTGTTCATAAACGCGGGGTTCGGTCCCAGGGCTGGCACTCTGTCGATACCCCACCGAGA
CCCCATTGGGGCCAATACGCCCGCGTTTCTTCCTTTTCCCCACCCCACCCCCCAAGTTCGGGTGAAGGCC
CAGGGCTCGCAGCCAACGTCGGGGCGGCAGGCCCTGCCATAGCAGATCTGCGCTGATTTTGTAGGTAACC
ACGTGCGGACCGAGCGGCCGCAGGAACCCCTAGTGATGGAGTTGGCCACTCCCTCTCTGCGCGCTCGCTC
GCTCACTGAGGCCGGGCGACCAAAGGTCGCCCGACGCCCGGGCTTTGCCCGGGCGGCCTCAGTGAGCGAG
CGAGCGCGCAGCTGCCTGCAGGCTTGGATCCCAATGGCGCGCCGAGCTTGGCTCGAGCATGGTCATAGCT
GTTTCCTGTGTGAAATTGTTATCCGCTCACAATTCCACACAACATACGAGCCGGAAGCATAAAGTGTAAA
GCCTGGGGTGCCTAATGAGTGAGCTAACTCACATTAATTGC
Features (pLannotate 1.2.2; 23 found; start..end, strand, type, name):
      8..100     -  CDS            lacI (fragment): lac repressor; lacI; The lac repressor binds to the lac operator to inhibit transcription in E. coli. This inhibition can be relieved by adding lactose or isopropyl-β-D-thiogalactopyranoside (IPTG).
    283..871     -  rep_origin     ori: high-copy-number ColE1/pMB1/pBR322/pUC origin of replication
   1042..1857    -  CDS            KanR: aminoglycoside phosphotransferase; aph(3')-Ia; confers resistance to kanamycin in bacteria or G418 (Geneticin®) in eukaryotes
   1858..1962    -  promoter       AmpR promoter: bla
   2057..2092    +  CDS            rop (fragment): Rop protein, which maintains plasmids at low copy number; rop
   2194..2293    +  misc_feature   bom (fragment): basis of mobility region from pBR322
   2299..2456    -  CDS            lacZα (fragment): LacZα fragment of β-galactosidase; lacZ fragment
   2474..2496    -  CDS            lacZα (fragment): LacZα fragment of β-galactosidase; lacZ fragment
   2497..2637    -  repeat_region  AAV2 ITR: inverted terminal repeat of adeno-associated virus serotype 2 inverted
   2656..2896    +  promoter       U6 promoter: RNA polymerase III promoter for human U6 snRNA
   2908..2974    +  ncRNA          twister-P3 (fragment): Accession: RF03154 - type-P3 twister ribozyme
   3315..3628    +  promoter       U6 promoter: RNA polymerase III promoter for mouse U6 snRNA (Das et al., 1988)
   3640..3661    -  protein_bind   attB2 (fragment): mutant version of attB; recombination site for the Gateway® BP reaction BP Clonase™
   3679..4058    +  enhancer       CMV enhancer: human cytomegalovirus immediate early enhancer
   4059..4262    +  promoter       CMV promoter: human cytomegalovirus (CMV) immediate early promoter
   4380..5096    +  CDS            EGFP: EGFP is a basic (constitutively fluorescent) green fluorescent protein published in 1996, derived from Aequorea victoria. It is reported to be a rapidly-maturing weak dimer with moderate acid sensitivity.
   5098..5117    +  misc_feature   MCS (fragment): multiple cloning site
   5219..5267    +  polyA_signal   HSV TK poly(A) signal: herpes simplex virus thymidine kinase polyadenylation signal (Cole and Stacy, 1985)
   5358..5374    -  polyA_signal   bGH poly(A) signal (fragment): bovine growth hormone polyadenylation signal
   5482..5622    +  repeat_region  AAV2 ITR: inverted terminal repeat of adeno-associated virus serotype 2 inverted
   5686..5702    -  protein_bind   lac operator: The lac repressor binds to the lac operator to inhibit transcription in E. coli. This inhibition can be relieved by adding lactose or isopropyl-β-D-thiogalactopyranoside (IPTG). lac repressor encoded by lacI
   5710..5740    -  promoter       lac promoter: promoter for the E. coli lac operon
   5755..5776    -  protein_bind   CAP binding site: CAP binding activates transcription in the presence of cAMP. E. coli catabolite activator protein
