[The description below was written by a language model from this plasmid's Addgene catalogue record and pLannotate feature annotations shown in this document.]
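Description:
Circular 200,100 (RAB7A) is an AAV transfer plasmid for mammalian expression that delivers a circular ADAR-recruiting guide RNA directed against the human RAB7A mRNA. It is built on a custom AAV backbone and is maintained in E. coli through a high-copy ColE1/pUC-type origin with kanamycin selection (an aph(3')-Ia gene driven by the bla promoter). Short remnants of lacI, rop, bom, lacZα and the lac promoter/operator region are cloning leftovers with no evident role. The catalogue lists a total size of about 6.3 kb, whereas the annotated sequencing record is 5,781 nt. This difference probably reflects rounded catalogue figures.

The payload lies between two AAV2 inverted terminal repeats, which allow the intervening DNA to be packaged into recombinant AAV particles. A human U6 RNA polymerase III promoter drives the guide cassette. A twister-P3 ribozyme fragment is annotated at its 5′ end, consistent with the design in which flanking self-cleaving ribozymes release an RNA whose ends are ligated by cellular machinery into a circle. Circular guides resist exonucleases and persist longer, so endogenous ADAR enzymes can be recruited for A-to-I editing of the target transcript without an exogenous editor. The name presumably refers to a 200-nt antisense region with the editing mismatch at position 100, though the record does not spell this out.

Downstream, a mouse U6 promoter is annotated with no recorded transcript following it. A CMV enhancer/promoter then drives EGFP, followed by an HSV TK polyadenylation signal and a small bGH poly(A) fragment, giving a fluorescent marker of transfected or transduced cells. The construct is suited to testing RNA editing of RAB7A in cultured cells by transfection or by AAV delivery.
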