Addgene plasmid #170118: Circular 200,100 (RAB7A)
Purpose: AAV vector carrying a guide RNA targeting the human RAB7A mRNA
Depositing lab: Prashant Mali. Depositing organization: University of California, San Diego (UCSD). Publication: Efficient in vitro and in vivo RNA editing via recruitment of endogenous ADARs using circular guide RNAs. Katrekar D, Yen J, Xiang Y, Saha A, Meluzzi D, Savva Y, Mali P. Nat Biotechnol. 2022 Feb 10. pii: 10.1038/s41587-021-01171-4. doi: 10.1038/s41587-021-01171-4. PubMed 35145312.
Backbone
  Vector backbone: AAV
  Backbone manufacturer: Custom
  Backbone size w/o insert (bp): 6000
  Total vector size (bp): 6300
  Vector type: Mammalian Expression, AAV
Growth in bacteria
  Bacterial resistance: Kanamycin, 50 μg/mL
  Growth temperature: 37°C
  Growth strain: NEB Stable
  Copy number: Unknown
Gene/Insert
  Gene/Insert name: Circular 200,100 guide RNA
  gRNA/shRNA sequence: GCCATCAGTCGCCGGTCCCAAGCCCGGATAAAATGGGAGGGGGCGGGAAACCGCCTAACCATGCCGACTGATGGCAGAAAAAAAAAAAGACAGTTGTCCCCCTGGAGAGATGAAAAGCTTGTTGGCTCTTAAGTCTTtgataaaaggcgtacataattcttgtgtctactgtacagaatactgccgccagctggatttcccaattctgagtaacactctgcaatccaaacagggttcAACCCTCCACCTTACAGGCCTGCATTACAGGACTTAAACACATAATCCAAAAAAAAAAAACTGCCATCAGTCGGCGTGGACTGTAGAACACTGCCAATGCCGGTCCCAAGCCCGGATAAAAGTGGAGGGTACAGTCCACGC
  Species: H. sapiens (human)
  Entrez Gene: RAB7A (a.k.a. CMT2B, PRO2706, RAB7)
  Promoter: Human U6
  Cloning method: Gibson Cloning
  Sequencing primers: 5′ GACTATCATATGCTTACCGT
Terms and licenses: Academic/Nonprofit Terms; Industry Terms: Not Available to Industry
How to cite: Circular 200,100 (RAB7A) was a gift from Prashant Mali (Addgene plasmid # 170118 ; http://n2t.net/addgene:170118 ; RRID:Addgene_170118)
